Features (pLannotate 1.2.2; 8 found; start..end, strand, type, name):
    126..230     +  promoter       AmpR promoter: bla
    221..301     -  CDS            int (fragment): INT2_ECOLX - Protein inferred from homology: Swiss-Prot protein existence level 3. Putative integrase believed to be involved in the insertion of antibiotic resistance genes into plasmids and transposons. From Escherichia coli.
    387..443     +  CDS            GmR (fragment): gentamycin acetyltransferase; aacC1; confers resistance to gentamycin
    450..1238    +  CDS            aadA: S3AD_ECOLX - Experimental evidence at protein level: Swiss-Prot protein existence level 1. Mediates bacterial resistance to the antibiotics streptomycin and spectinomycin. From Escherichia coli.
   1412..2000    +  rep_origin     ori: high-copy-number ColE1/pMB1/pBR322/pUC origin of replication
   2183..2232    +  CDS            lacI (fragment): lac repressor; lacI; The lac repressor binds to the lac operator to inhibit transcription in E. coli. This inhibition can be relieved by adding lactose or isopropyl-β-D-thiogalactopyranoside (IPTG).
   2273..2326    +  misc_feature   TMV Ω: translational enhancer from the tobacco mosaic virus 5'-leader sequence (Gallie et al., 1988)
   2345..2363    +  CDS            9xHis (fragment): 9xHis affinity tag
>Addgene plasmid | pAGM1467 | analyzer sequence | sequence record 75055
AATGTGAGACCACGAAGTGGCTCTTCAGTGGACGAAAGGGCCTCGTGATACGCCTATTTTTATAGGTTAA
TGTCATGATAATAATGGTTTCTTAGACGTCAGGTGGCACTTTTCGGGGAAATGTGCGCGGAACCCCTATT
TGTTTATTTTTCTAAATACATTCAAATATGTATCCGCTCATGAGACAATAACCCTGATAAATGCTTCAAT
AATATTGAAAAAGGAAGAGTATGCGCTCACGCAACTGGTCCAGAACCTTGACCGAACGCAGCGGTGGTAA
CGGCGCAGTGGCGGTTTTCATGGCTTGTTATGACTGTTTTTTTGGGGTACAGTCTATGCCTCGGGCATCC
AAGCAGCAAGCGCGTTACGCCGTGGGTCGATGTTTGATGTTATGGAGCAGCAACGATGTTACGCAGCAGG
GCAGTCGCCCTAAAACAAAGTTAAACATCATGAGGGAAGCGGTGATCGCCGAAGTATCGACTCAACTATC
AGAGGTAGTTGGCGTCATCGAGCGCCATCTCGAACCGACGTTGCTGGCCGTACATTTGTACGGCTCCGCA
GTGGATGGCGGCCTGAAGCCACACAGCGATATTGATTTGCTGGTTACGGTGACCGTAAGGCTTGATGAAA
CAACGCGGCGAGCTTTGATCAACGACCTTTTGGAAACTTCGGCTTCCCCTGGAGAGAGCGAGATTCTCCG
CGCTGTAGAAGTCACCATTGTTGTGCACGACGACATCATTCCGTGGCGTTATCCAGCTAAGCGCGAACTG
CAATTTGGAGAATGGCAGCGCAATGACATTCTTGCAGGTATCTTCGAGCCAGCCACGATCGACATTGATC
TGGCTATCTTGCTGACAAAAGCAAGAGAACATAGCGTTGCCTTGGTAGGTCCAGCGGCGGAGGAACTCTT
TGATCCGGTTCCTGAACAGGATCTATTTGAGGCGCTAAATGAAACCTTAACGCTATGGAACTCGCCGCCC
GACTGGGCTGGCGATGAGCGAAATGTAGTGCTTACGTTGTCCCGCATTTGGTACAGCGCAGTAACCGGCA
AAATCGCGCCGAAGGATGTCGCTGCCGACTGGGCAATGGAGCGCCTGCCGGCCCAGTATCAGCCCGTCAT
ACTTGAAGCTAGACAGGCTTATCTTGGACAAGAAGAAGATCGCTTGGCCTCGCGCGCAGATCAGTTGGAA
GAATTTGTCCATTACGTAAAAGGCGAGATCACCAAGGTAGTCGGCAAATAACTGTCAGACCAAGTTTACT
CATATATACTTTAGATTGATTTAAAACTTCATTTTTAATTTAAAAGGATCTAGGTGAAGATCCTTTTTGA
TAATCTCATGACCAAAATCCCTTAACGTGAGTTTTCGTTCCACTGAGCGTCAGACCCCGTAGAAAAGATC
AAAGGATCTTCTTGAGATCCTTTTTTTCTGCGCGTAATCTGCTGCTTGCAAACAAAAAAACCACCGCTAC
CAGCGGTGGTTTGTTTGCCGGATCAAGAGCTACCAACTCTTTTTCCGAAGGTAACTGGCTTCAGCAGAGC
GCAGATACCAAATACTGTCCTTCTAGTGTAGCCGTAGTTAGGCCACCACTTCAAGAACTCTGTAGCACCG
CCTACATACCTCGCTCTGCTAATCCTGTTACCAGTGGCTGCTGCCAGTGGCGATAAGTCGTGTCTTACCG
GGTTGGACTCAAGACGATAGTTACCGGATAAGGCGCAGCGGTCGGGCTGAACGGGGGGTTCGTGCACACA
GCCCAGCTTGGAGCGAACGACCTACACCGAACTGAGATACCTACAGCGTGAGCTATGAGAAAGCGCCACG
CTTCCCGAAGGGAGAAAGGCGGACAGGTATCCGGTAAGCGGCAGGGTCGGAACAGGAGAGCGCACGAGGG
AGCTTCCAGGGGGAAACGCCTGGTATCTTTATAGTCCTGTCGGGTTTCGCCACCTCTGACTTGAGCGTCG
ATTTTTGTGATGCTCGTCAGGGGGGCGGAGCCTATGGAAAAACGCCAGCAACGCGGCCTTTTTACGGTTC
CTGGCCTTTTGCTGGCCTTTTGCTCACATGTTCTTTCCTGCGTTATCCCCTGATTCTGTGGATAACCGTA
TTACCGCCTTTGAGTGAGCTGATACCGCTCGCCGCAGCCGAACGACCGAGCGCAGCGAGTCAGTGAGCGA
GGAAGCGGAAGAGCGCCCAATACGCAAACCGCCTCTCCCCGCGCGTTGGCCGATTCATTAATCACTCTGT
GGTCTCATACTGTATAAGAGCTCATTTTTACAACAATTACCAACAACAACAAACAACAAACAACATTACA
ATTACATTTACAATTATCGATACATGGGCAGCAGCCACCACCACCACCACCACAGCAGCGGCGACGACGA
CGACAA
